>Addgene plasmid #50355 | pBluescript-mouse eIF2C3 | depositor full sequence | sequence record 75141 | pBluescript-mouse eIF2C3 sequence 5741 bps
CTG
[124 nt withheld, positions 4-127]
C
[91 nt withheld, positions 129-219]
A
[49 nt withheld, positions 221-269]
CCTTTGACGTTGGAGTCCACGTTCTTT
[37 nt withheld, positions 297-333]
ACCCTATCTCGGTCTATTCTTTTGATTTATAAGGGATTTTGCCGATTTCGGCCTATTGGTTAAAAAATGA
GCTGATTTAACAAAAATTTAACGCGAATTTTAACAAAATATTAACGCTTACAATTTCCATTCGCCATTCA
GGCTGCGCAACTGTTGGGAAGGGCGATCGGTGCGGGCCTCTTCGCTATTACGCCAGCTGGCGAAAGGGGG
ATGTGCTGCAAGGCGATTAAGTTGGGTAACGCCAGGGTTTTCCCAGTCACGACGTTGTAAAACGACGGCC
AGTGAGCGCGCGTAATACGACTCACTATAGGGCGAATTGGAGCTCCACCGCGGTGGCGGCCGCTCTAGAA
CTAGTGGATCCCCCGGGCTGCAGGAATTCGATCCTCCCCAGCAAATTGACTCCATTGGAAACATACATTG
TATGTTGATTCACTTTTCATCTCTTTGTCACGGAGAATAAACTTGGACTTGTTAAGCGAAGTACATTGTG
CGTAAGGTATCTTGGTGAATCTGTACAGCCTTGGCAAGAGCTTGTGGATCTCGCCCATTGCTCTGTCCTG
AAACATGGCTTCCTTCAGCACTGTCATGTTCCTTGTCCACAAGATGATATCTGGCTCTGAATGCCACCAG
GTGAGCGTAATATGCTGGTGCAGGGATAGAAACAGATCTTGTACAGCGTACGTAAGTGTGACAGAGCTGG
TAAGTGAGCAGCTGAAGTTCATCTGCAGTAAAGAAGTTGTCATCCCATAAAACATGATAGTGTGAAGGAC
GGCTGGTACCCTGTATTCCAGCATGGCTACAGAGATAAAAGTCGAATTCATATGGGTGAGTAATGTCGGT
ATCCACCGTGGTTCCAGCTGGGATGTTGCCGCTTCTTCCAACCCTTTCTGTCCTATCAGCACAGAACAAC
CGCGTATGATGTCTCTTCTGAACAACAATGTAGGTTATTCCAGGTTGATAGTCTTTTTCCAAACTGATAC
AGGCTTCTCGAATTGCCAGTAGCTCATAATATAATACCTGTCTGAACTGTCCTTCTGAAACACCATCCCG
ATAGAAGATTATACGAGTAGGTTTGAATCGGGTTGATTTATAAAATTGGATGAGCAGTTCCCGGACCATG
GAGGCCAAGTCCTGGATGATTTCCTGTCGGGGTCTCTGAACTCTTACTGTGGCACAGTATCTGCTTGGAT
GGGCATCCATACTACCTACAACAGCAGCAATGGAGGGCTTTTTTCCGTCACCAGCAGGCGGGTGTGTGAC
ATCTGCGCCCAGGAAGATCACTGGTTGCTGGAACACAGAAGGTCTTTGATGAGGTACAAGAATATTATTG
ATTCCTCCAAGTTTAACATTGATCTTTAGGCACAAGTTTGAAAGAGTTTGAGGAGATGTTTTTATTACAT
TCTTGACTTGTACACACTGTGTGGCCATACCCAAAAGTGTATCTCCCACACGTTTCACTTCCGCATACAC
TGGTGTCTTCCCGGGCAGGATGACGATAATGAGCTGCAGTCCTGAGTAGGTGTTCTTGAGATGCCGGAAC
ATGGGCTCCACGCTGTCTGCCCCCTGTGCGTATTTGCAGAAGCATGGCTGACCCTGGATGGGCATCCCTG
CATCCTTGGAAATCTTCCGAAGCTGGTCTGTGAAACCTTTTAGTATTTCTTCTCTGCACTGCCTCTGTGT
GGCAAAGCAAGCAATAGCCCACATTTTGATTTCGACTCCTGTGTGGAACTGTTTTCCTCGCATGTCCCAT
ACTCCGTGGCTGGGTGTGGCTACTGTCCGGTTCCGTCCTCCGTACTGGAGCATAGGTGCTGGAAGTACAC
GTCCTGTCACATGGGCCATTTCATCCCGCACTTTAAGCTGAAACTCCTGAACAAATGGATCTGTTTCATA
ATTTGCACTTCTTACCAATCTGCTAATTTCCTCTTGTCTATCTGGTGCAGATCTTGCTGTTGCCTTTATC
ATTGTAGAAGTCTGATTGTCCGTTAGTTTCTTGATACACCTTTGCCCAGCCACAATATTACAGACTTCTA
GTGGCAGGTATGTATGCTTCTGCTCCTGCCCCACTTGCAGGCAGGGAAGGTGTGGGTACTTCAGCTGCAG
CGTGTACTTTTCTCTGAAATACTGAGCCACAGTCCTCTCCACAGTTTGGCCATTTTCTAGCTGTAAAGGA
AAGGTTTGGTGGCTGGCAGGCCTTCTCGTTACATTACAAACACGGTATTTCCGTCTCATTGTTCCACAAT
GAGTCACTTCAACTTTCAGACCTTTTATCTCCTTAGTGAATTTTACCCGATGAGAATCAGTCAGGGGTCT
GGGTTGTTCATCAATGTTGTGAATGTCAAGAACTTCACACATGAACTGAATTACAGGTTGTGCTTTGTAA
AAGGCAGTGGCAGAAACATCAATATTTAGCATCATTTTCCACATGGCAGGCCGAACAGACTGATGGAATC
CAAACCATACTTCCCTGCCCCCTCCCAGAGGGTGGTCATATCCTTCTGGAGCTGAGAAAAAGGAACGCCC
CACAGGCGTATATTTCATAGAGGGCAGATGTCGGAGCACCACGTCAACGGCATGGACGGGGTTAGTGCTG
ACAGGCTTGTCTAATTCCAGTGGCTCAGGCAAAGTCCCTCCAGCCAGTGCTTCATGTAGTAGGTGCCAGC
TGACTCGAGACACAAATTTGACTGACACCTTGAAAGGTCGATCTTTTCCACCTTCCCCAGGTAATGTAAC
ATCTAAATCTACCCCAGTGGTTGCCACAGGAAGTGGATTGGCTGTATAAAGGCTTCTTTTTCCATCATAA
ACTGGTCTACGGTCTCCAAATATAGTCACTTTAAAATGCTGAACCTTTGAATCAACTACTTCTCTGTTCA
CTCTTCGAGGACACTTGTCTGGTTTGATGTCAACTTCATAGAGGTAGACATCAATCTTTGGGATTTCAAC
TTGAAAACAGTTAGCCAACAGTTTAATGGGTTTGCCCATAGTGCCGTACCCAGGTCTTCTGGGCACGATG
AATAGGGGCTGGGCCCCAATGGGTCCTGCGGAGCCGATTTCCATTCATGGAGCTGGGGGGAGTGCTTCAC
GAGAGAAGGGTGCCACCACAGAGGCGAGGAGCGGACGCCCTCGGAAAGCTCCGGGCACAAGAGGCACAGT
CGGGAGAGACAGATCAAGCTTATCGATACCGTCGACCTCGAGGGGGGGCCCGGTACCCAGCTTTTGTTCC
CTTTAGTGAGGGTTAATTGCGCGCTTGGCGTAATCATGGTCATAGCTGTTTCCTGTGTGAAATTGTTATC
CGCTCACAATTCCACACAACATACGAGCCGGAAGCATAAAGTGTAAAGCCTGGGGTGCCTAATGAGTGAG
CTAACTCACATTAATTGCGTTGCGCTCACTGCCCGCTTTCCAGTCGGGAAACCTGTCGTGCCAGCTGCAT
TAATGAATCGGCCAACGCGCGGGGAGAGGCGGTTTGCGTATTGGGCGCTCTTCCGCTTCCTCGCTCACTG
ACTCGCTGCGCTCGGTCGTTCGGCTGCGGCGAGCGGTATCAGCTCACTCAAAGGCGGTAATACGGTTATC
CACAGAATCAGGGGATAACGCAGGAAAGAACATGTGAGCAAAAGGCCAGCAAAAGGCCAGGAACCGTAAA
AAGGCCGCGTTGCTGGCGTTTTTCCATAGGCTCCGCCCCCCTGACGAGCATCACAAAAATCGACGCTCAA
GTCAGAGGTGGCGAAACCCGACAGGACTATAAAGATACCAGGCGTTTCCCCCTGGAAGCTCCCTCGTGCG
CTCTCCTGTTCCGACCCTGCCGCTTACCGGATACCTGTCCGCCTTTCTCCCTTCGGGAAGCGTGGCGCTT
TCTCATAGCTCACGCTGTAGGTATCTCAGTTCGGTGTAGGTCGTTCGCTCCAAGCTGGGCTGTGTGCACG
AACCCCCCGTTCAGCCCGACCGCTGCGCCTTATCCGGTAACTATCGTCTTGAGTCCAACCCGGTAAGACA
CGACTTATCGCCACTGGCAGCAGCCACTGGTAACAGGATTAGCAGAGCGAGGTATGTAGGCGGTGCTACA
GAGTTCTTGAAGTGGTGGCCTAACTACGGCTACACTAGAAGGACAGTATTTGGTATCTGCGCTCTGCTGA
AGCCAGTTACCTTCGGAAAAAGAGTTGGTAGCTCTTGATCCGGCAAACAAACCACCGCTGGTAGCGGTGG
TTTTTTTGTTTGCAAGCAGCAGATTACGCGCAGAAAAAAAGGATCTCAAGAAGATCCTTTGATCTTTTCT
ACGGGGTCTGACGCTCAGTGGAACGAAAACTCACGTTAAGGGATTTTGGTCATGAGATTATCAAAAAGGA
TCTTCACCTAGATCCTTTTAAATTAAAAATGAAGTTTTAAATCAATCTAAAGTATATATGAGTAAACTTG
GTCTGACAGTTACCAATGCTTAATCAGTGAGGCACCTATCTCAGCGATCTGTCTATTTCGTTCATCCATA
GTTGCCTGACTCCCCGTCGTGTAGATAACTACGATACGGGAGGGCTTACCATCTGGCCCCAGTGCTGCAA
TGATACCGCGAGACCCACGCTCACCGGCTCCAGATTTATCAGCAATAAACCAGCCAGCCGGAAGGGCCGA
GCGCAGAAGTGGTCCTGCAACTTTATCCGCCTCCATCCAGTCTATTAATTGTTGCCGGGAAGCTAGAGTA
AGTAGTTCGCCAGTTAATAGTTTGCGCAACGTTGTTGCCATTGCTACAGGCATCGTGGTGTCACGCTCGT
CGTTTGGTATGGCTTCATTCAGCTCCGGTTCCCAACGATCAAGGCGAGTTACATGATCCCCCATGTTGTG
CAAAAAAGCGGTTAGCTCCTTCGGTCCTCCGATCGTTGTCAGAAGTAAGTTGGCCGCAGTGTTATCACTC
ATGGTTATGGCAGCACTGCATAATTCTCTTACTGTCATGCCATCCGTAAGATGCTTTTCTGTGACTGGTG
AGTACTCAACCAAGTCATTCTGAGAATAGTGTATGCGGCGACCGAGTTGCTCTTGCCCGGCGTCAATACG
GGATAATACCGCGCCACATAGCAGAACTTTAAAAGTGCTCATCATTGGAAAACGTTCTTCGGGGCGAAAA
CTCTCAAGGATCTTACCGCTGTTGAGATCCAGTTCGATGTAACCCACTCGTGCACCCAACTGATCTTCAG
CATCTTTTACTTTCACCAGCGTTTCTGGGTGAGCAAAAACAGGAAGGCAAAATGCCGCAAAAAAGGGAAT
AAGGGCGACACGGAAATGTTGAATACTCATACTCTTCCTTTTTCAATATTATTGAAGCATTTATCAGGGT
TATTGTCTCATGAGCGGATACATATTTGAATGTATTTAGAAAAATAAACAAATAGGGGTTCCGCGCACAT
TTCCCCGAAAAGTGCCAC
Features (pLannotate 1.2.2; 14 found; start..end, strand, type, name):
      4..432     +  rep_origin     f1 ori (sequence partly withheld): f1 bacteriophage origin of replication; arrow indicates direction of (+) strand synthesis
    463..618     -  CDS            lacZα (fragment): LacZα fragment of β-galactosidase; lacZ fragment
    626..644     +  promoter       T7 promoter: promoter for bacteriophage T7 RNA polymerase
    653..715     +  misc_feature   MCS (fragment): pBluescript multiple cloning site
    808..3387    -  CDS            AGO3: AGO3_HUMAN - Also known as EIF2C3. Experimental evidence at protein level: Swiss-Prot protein existence level 1. Required for RNA-mediated gene silencing (RNAi). Binds to short RNAs such as microRNAs (miRNAs) and represses the translation of mRNAs which are complementary to them. Proposed to be involved in stabilization of small RNA derivates (siRNA) derived from processed RNA polymerase III-transcribed Alu repeats containing a DR2 retinoic acid response element (RARE) in stem cells and in the subsequent siRNA- dependent degradation of a subset of RNA polymerase II-transcribed coding mRNAs by
   3496..3540    +  misc_feature   MCS (fragment): pBluescript multiple cloning site
   3553..3571    -  promoter       T3 promoter: promoter for bacteriophage T3 RNA polymerase
   3616..3632    -  protein_bind   lac operator: The lac repressor binds to the lac operator to inhibit transcription in E. coli. This inhibition can be relieved by adding lactose or isopropyl-β-D-thiogalactopyranoside (IPTG). lac repressor encoded by lacI
   3640..3670    -  promoter       lac promoter: promoter for the E. coli lac operon
   3685..3706    -  protein_bind   CAP binding site: CAP binding activates transcription in the presence of cAMP. E. coli catabolite activator protein
   3719..3811    -  CDS            lacI (fragment): lac repressor; lacI; The lac repressor binds to the lac operator to inhibit transcription in E. coli. This inhibition can be relieved by adding lactose or isopropyl-β-D-thiogalactopyranoside (IPTG).
   3994..4582    -  rep_origin     ori: high-copy-number ColE1/pMB1/pBR322/pUC origin of replication
   4753..5613    -  CDS            AmpR: β-lactamase; bla; confers resistance to ampicillin, carbenicillin, and related antibiotics
   5614..5718    -  promoter       AmpR promoter: bla
