[The description below was written by a language model from this plasmid's Addgene catalogue record and pLannotate feature annotations shown in this document.]
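Description:
pBluescript-mouse eIF2C3 is a cDNA clone of mouse eIF2C3, now known as Argonaute 3 (Ago3), carried in the pBluescript II KS- phagemid. It is propagated in E. coli from the high-copy ColE1/pUC-type origin and selected with ampicillin through the β-lactamase gene and its own promoter. The backbone also carries an f1 bacteriophage origin, which allows single-stranded DNA to be rescued with helper phage. The catalogue classes it as a bacterial expression vector, but its stated purpose is simply to serve as a cDNA clone. There are no mammalian promoters, tags or reporters in the annotation.

The insert was placed into the EcoRV site of the polylinker, which is retained on both sides and splits the multiple cloning site and the lacZα fragment. The annotated coding region of roughly 2.6 kb lies on the minus strand, in the same orientation as the T3 promoter and the upstream lac promoter, operator and CAP site. This matches the recorded T3 promoter assignment: T3 RNA polymerase would produce sense transcripts in vitro, whereas the T7 promoter on the opposite flank would produce antisense RNA. The annotation tool labelled the open reading frame by its match to human AGO3, which reflects the close conservation of the orthologues; the record specifies the mouse sequence.

The deposited full sequence is 5,741 nt, somewhat longer than the 5,609 bp total given in the catalogue fields, and the record does not explain the difference. The clone comes from work on the requirement for Dicer and eIF2C family proteins in siRNA-mediated silencing in mammalian cells. It is suited as a template for subcloning, riboprobe synthesis or in vitro transcription of Ago3.
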