Addgene plasmid #50355: pBluescript-mouse eIF2C3
Purpose: Mouse eIF2C3 cDNA clone
Depositing lab: Kumiko Ui-Tei. Depositing organization: The University of Tokyo. Publication: Short-interfering-RNA-mediated gene silencing in mammalian cells requires Dicer and eIF2C translation initiation factors. Doi N, Zenno S, Ueda R, Ohki-Hamazaki H, Ui-Tei K, Saigo K. Curr Biol. 2003 Jan 8;13(1):41-6. 10.1016/S0960-9822(02)01394-5 PubMed 12526743.
Backbone
  Vector backbone: pBluescript II KS-
  Backbone manufacturer: Stratagene
  Backbone size w/o insert (bp): 2961
  Total vector size (bp): 5609
  Vector type: Bacterial Expression
Growth in bacteria
  Bacterial resistance: Ampicillin, 100 μg/mL
  Growth temperature: 37°C
  Growth strain: DH5alpha
  Copy number: Unknown
Gene/Insert
  Gene/Insert name: eIF2C3 (alt name: argonaute3)
  Species: M. musculus (mouse)
  GenBank ID: AB081473
  Entrez Gene: Ago3 (a.k.a. C130014L07Rik, Eif2c3)
  Promoter: T3
  Cloning method: Restriction Enzyme; 5′ cloning site EcoRV (not destroyed); 3′ cloning site EcoRV (not destroyed)
  Sequencing primers: 5′ T7; 3′ T3
Terms and licenses: Academic/Nonprofit Terms; Industry Terms: Not Available to Industry
How to cite: pBluescript-mouse eIF2C3 was a gift from Kumiko Ui-Tei (Addgene plasmid # 50355 ; http://n2t.net/addgene:50355 ; RRID:Addgene_50355)
