>Addgene plasmid #50355 | pBluescript-mouse eIF2C3 | addgene partial sequence | sequence record 77076 | T7 5'-TAATACGACTCACTATAGGG-3'
GCGGCCGCTCTAGAACTAGTGGATCCCCCGGGCTGCAGGAATTCGATCCTCCCCAGCAAATTGACTCCAT
TGGAAACATACATTGTATGTTGATTCACTTTTCATCTCTTTGTCACGGAGAATAAACTTGGACTTGTTAA
GCGAAGTACATTGTGCGTAAGGTATCTTGGTGAATCTGTACAGCCTTGGCAAGAGCTTGTGGATCTCGCC
CATTGCTCTGTCCTGAAACATGGCTTCCTTCAGCACTGTCATGTTCCTTGTCCACAAGATGATATCTGGC
TCTGAATGCCACCAGGTGAGCGTAATATGCTGGTGCAGGGATAGAAACAGATCTTGTACAGCGTACGTAA
GTGTGACAGAGCTGGTAAGTGAGCAGCTGAAGTTCATCTGCAGTAAAGAAGTTGTCATCCCATAAAACAT
GATAGTGTGAAGGACGGCTGGTACCCTGTATTCCAGCATGGCTACAGAGATAAAAGTCGAATTCATATGG
GTGAGTAATGTCGGTATCCACCGTGGTTCCAGCTGGGATGTTGCCGCTTCTTCCAACCCTTTCTGTCCTA
TCAGCACAGAACAACCGCGTATGATGTCTCTTCTGAACAACAATGTAGGTTATTCCAGGTTGATAGTCTT
TTTCCAAACTGATACAGGCTTCTCGAATTGCCAGTAGCTCATAATATAATACCTGTCTGAACTGTCCTTC
TGAAACACCATCCCGATAGAAGATTATACGAGTAGGTTTGAATCGGGTTGATTTATAAAATTGGATGAGC
AGTTCCCGGACCATGGAGGCCAAGTCCTGGATGATTTCCTGTCGGGGTCTCTGAACTCTTACTGTGGCAC
AGTATCTGCTTGGATGGGCATCCATACTACCTACAACAGCAGCAATGGAGGGCTTTTTTCCGTCACCAGC
